Addgene plasmid #55781: G protein alpha-s-YFP
Purpose: This G protein alpha-s construct contains internal insertions of YFP and the EE epitope.
Depositing lab: Catherine Berlot. Depositing organization: Geisinger Health Center. Publication: Live cell analysis of G protein beta5 complex formation, function, and targeting. Yost EA, Mervine SM, Sabo JL, Hynes TR, Berlot CH. Mol Pharmacol. 2007 Oct;72(4):812-25. Epub 2007 Jun 27. 10.1124/mol.107.038075 PubMed 17596375.
Backbone
  Vector backbone: pcDNA1/Amp
  Backbone manufacturer: Invitrogen
  Backbone size w/o insert (bp): 4800
  Total vector size (bp): 7103
  Vector type: Mammalian Expression
Growth in bacteria
  Bacterial resistance: Ampicillin, 100 μg/mL
  Growth temperature: 37°C
  Growth strain: DH10B
  Copy number: High Copy
Gene/Insert
  Gene/Insert name: alpha-s-EE YFP (alt name: Gnas)
  Species: R. norvegicus (rat)
  Insert size (bp): 2303
  Mutation: Met was substituted for Gln69 in EYFP (Clontech). BamHI sites in the alpha-s cDNA were removed and alpha-s residues 73-84 were replaced with Gly-Ser adding a unique BamHI site.
  Entrez Gene: Gnas (a.k.a. ALEX, G-alpha-8, Gnas1, Gnpas, Nesp55, SCG6)
  Promoter: CMV
  Tag / fusion protein: EYFP flanked by SGGGS on each side was inserted in place of alpha-s residues 73-84.; internal EE epitope (residues 189-194 in alpha-s sequence are EYMPTE)
  Cloning method: Restriction Enzyme; 5′ cloning site HindIII (not destroyed); 3′ cloning site HindIII (not destroyed)
  Sequencing primers: 5′ T7; 3′ SP6
Resource information
  A portion of this plasmid was derived from a plasmid made by: Alpha-s-EE was produced in the laboratory of Henry Bourne. EYFP purchased from Clontech.
Terms and licenses: Academic/Nonprofit Terms; Industry Terms: Not Available to Industry
Depositor comments: Reference for alpha-s-EE: Wilson, P. T., and Bourne, H. R. (1995) Fatty acylation of αz. Effects of palmitoylation and myristoylation on αz signaling. J. Biol. Chem. 270, 9667-9675
How to cite: G protein alpha-s-YFP was a gift from Catherine Berlot (Addgene plasmid # 55781 ; http://n2t.net/addgene:55781 ; RRID:Addgene_55781)
