[The description below was written by a language model from this plasmid's Addgene catalogue record and pLannotate feature annotations shown in this document.]
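Description:
G protein alpha-s-YFP is a mammalian expression plasmid built on the pcDNA1/Amp backbone, about 7.1 kb in total, that encodes a rat Gnas (G protein alpha-s subunit) cDNA carrying two internal modifications rather than terminal tags. In bacteria it is maintained at high copy through a ColE1/pUC-type origin and selected with ampicillin via the bla gene. An f1 origin is also present, along with an SV40 origin that can support episomal replication in cells expressing large T antigen. No mammalian selection marker is recorded or annotated, which is consistent with transient transfection use.

The roughly 2.3 kb insert sits in a HindIII site downstream of the CMV immediate-early enhancer and promoter, flanked by T7 and SP6 promoters that serve as sequencing primer sites. It is followed by the SV40 small t intron and SV40 polyadenylation signal for transcript processing. Within the coding sequence, alpha-s residues 73-84 were replaced by EYFP bracketed by short flexible Ser-Gly linkers, so the fluorescent protein lies inside the subunit and both termini remain native. The EYFP carries a Gln69-to-Met substitution, which explains why the automated annotation labels it Citrine. The annotation also splits alpha-s into two fragments on either side of the fluorophore and matches them to fungal and insect G-alpha homologues, but the catalogue states the sequence is rat. A second internal change converts residues 189-194 to the EE epitope for antibody detection. Several polyomavirus and SV40 T antigen or capsid fragments annotated downstream appear to be backbone remnants rather than expressed genes. The associated work concerns live-cell imaging of G protein complex formation, function and targeting.
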