Features (pLannotate 1.2.2; 22 found; start..end, strand, type, name):
      2..570     +  rep_origin     ori: high-copy-number ColE1/pMB1/pBR322/pUC origin of replication
    603..1061    -  rep_origin     f1 ori (sequence partly withheld): f1 bacteriophage origin of replication; arrow indicates direction of (+) strand synthesis
   1049..1170    -  CDS            M13 gene IV (fragment) (sequence partly withheld): pIV; IV; phage assembly
   1272..1376    +  promoter       AmpR promoter: bla
   1377..2237    +  CDS            AmpR: β-lactamase; bla; confers resistance to ampicillin, carbenicillin, and related antibiotics
   2310..2689    +  enhancer       CMV enhancer: human cytomegalovirus immediate early enhancer
   2690..2893    +  promoter       CMV promoter: human cytomegalovirus (CMV) immediate early promoter
   2889..2922    +  LTR            5' LTR (truncated) (fragment): truncated 5' long terminal repeat (LTR) from HIV-1
   2938..2956    +  promoter       T7 promoter: promoter for bacteriophage T7 RNA polymerase
   3166..3369    +  CDS            fadA (fragment): GPA1_EMENI - Experimental evidence at protein level: Swiss-Prot protein existence level 1. Guanine nucleotide-binding proteins (G proteins) are involved as modulators or transducers in various transmembrane signaling systems. From Emericella nidulans (strain FGSC A4 / ATCC 38163 / CBS 112.46 / NRRL 194 / M139) (Aspergillus nidulans).
   3400..4116    +  CDS            Citrine: Citrine is a basic (constitutively fluorescent) yellow fluorescent protein published in 2001, derived from Aequorea victoria. It has moderate acid sensitivity.
   4126..5064    +  CDS            G-s-alpha-60A (fragment): GNAS_ANOGA - Experimental evidence at transcript level: Swiss-Prot protein existence level 2. Guanine nucleotide-binding proteins (G proteins) are involved as modulators or transducers in various transmembrane signaling systems. The G(s) protein is involved in hormonal regulation of adenylate cyclase: it activates the cyclase. Participates in olfactory signal transduction. From Anopheles gambiae (African malaria mosquito).
   5379..5397    -  promoter       SP6 promoter: promoter for bacteriophage SP6 RNA polymerase
   5405..5479    +  CDS            small t antigen (fragment): SV40 (simian virus 40) small t antigen
   5481..5546    +  intron         small t intron: SV40 (simian virus 40) small t antigen intron
   5676..5696    +  CDS            SV40 NLS: nuclear localization signal of SV40 (simian virus 40) large T antigen
   5703..5837    +  CDS            LT_POVHA (fragment): Protein inferred from homology: Swiss-Prot protein existence level 3. Isoform large T antigen is a key early protein essential for both driving viral replication and inducing cellular transformation. Plays a role in viral genome replication by driving entry of quiescent cells into the cell cycle and by autoregulating the synthesis of viral early mRNA. Displays highly oncogenic activities by corrupting the host cellular checkpoint mechanisms that guard cell division and the transcription, replication, and repair of DNA. Participates in the modulation of cellular gene expression preceeding viral
   5862..5945    +  CDS            large T antigen (fragment): large T antigen from SV40 (simian virus 40)
   5968..6102    +  polyA_signal   SV40 poly(A) signal: SV40 polyadenylation signal
   6103..6471    -  CDS            VP2_POVMA (fragment): Experimental evidence at protein level: Swiss-Prot protein existence level 1. [Isoform VP3]: structural protein that resides within the core of the capsid surrounded by 72 VP1 pentamers. Following virus endocytosis and trafficking to the endoplasmic reticulum, VP2 and VP3 form oligomers and integrate into the endoplasmic reticulum membrane. Heterooligomer VP2-VP3 may create a viroporin for transporting the viral genome across the endoplasmic reticulum membrane to the cytoplasm. Nuclear entry of the viral DNA involves the selective exposure and importin recognition of VP2 or Vp3 nuclear localiz
   6839..6937    -  CDS            VP1_POVMP (fragment): Experimental evidence at protein level: Swiss-Prot protein existence level 1. Forms an icosahedral capsid with a T=7 symmetry and a 40 nm diameter. The capsid is composed of 72 pentamers linked to each other by disulfide bonds and associated with VP2 or VP3 proteins. Interacts with terminal alpha(2,3)-linked sialic acids on the cell surface to provide virion attachment to target cell. This attachment induces virion internalization predominantly through caveolin-mediated endocytosis. Once attached, the virion is internalized by caveolin- mediated endocytosis and traffics to the endoplasmic reti
   6948..7083    +  rep_origin     SV40 ori: SV40 origin of replication
>Addgene plasmid #55781 | G protein alpha-s-YFP | depositor full sequence | sequence record 119279 | G protein alpha-s-YFP sequence 7107 bps
GGCGTAATCTGCTGCTTGCAAACAAAAAAACCACCGCTACCAGCGGTGGTTTGTTTGCCGGATCAAGAGC
TACCAACTCTTTTTCCGAAGGTAACTGGCTTCAGCAGAGCGCAGATACCAAATACTGTCCTTCTAGTGTA
GCCGTAGTTAGGCCACCACTTCAAGAACTCTGTAGCACCGCCTACATACCTCGCTCTGCTAATCCTGTTA
CCAGTGGCTGCTGCCAGTGGCGATAAGTCGTGTCTTACCGGGTTGGACTCAAGACGATAGTTACCGGATA
AGGCGCAGCGGTCGGGCTGAACGGGGGGTTCGTGCACACAGCCCAGCTTGGAGCGAACGACCTACACCGA
ACTGAGATACCTACAGCGTGAGCATTGAGAAAGCGCCACGCTTCCCGAAGGGAGAAAGGCGGACAGGTAT
CCGGTAAGCGGCAGGGTCGGAACAGGAGAGCGCACGAGGGAGCTTCCAGGGGGAAACGCCTGGTATCTTT
ATAGTCCTGTCGGGTTTCGCCACCTCTGACTTGAGCGTCGATTTTTGTGATGCTCGTCAGGGGGGCGGAG
CCTATGGAAAAACGCCAGCAACGCAAGCTAGCTTCTAGCTAGAAATTGTAAACGTTAATATTTTGTTAAA
ATTCGCGTTAAATTTTTGTTAAATCAGCTCATTTTTTAACCAATAGGCCGAAATCGGCAAAATCCCTTAT
AAATCAAAAGAATAGCCCGAGATAGGGT
[37 nt withheld, positions 729-765]
AAAGAACGTGGACTCCAACGTCAAAGGGCGAAAAACCGTCTATCAGGGCGATGGCC
[115 nt withheld, positions 822-936]
G
[144 nt withheld, positions 938-1081]
ACCGTATAACGTGCTTTCCTCGTTG
[64 nt withheld, positions 1107-1170]
CTGGATTACCAAAGGGCCTCGTGATACGCCTATTTTTATAGGTTAATGTCATGATAATAATGGTTTCTTA
GACGTCAGGTGGCACTTTTCGGGGAAATGTGCGCGGAACCCCTATTTGTTTATTTTTCTAAATACATTCA
AATATGTATCCGCTCATGAGACAATAACCCTGATAAATGCTTCAATAATATTGAAAAAGGAAGAGTATGA
GTATTCAACATTTCCGTGTCGCCCTTATTCCCTTTTTTGCGGCATTTTGCCTTCCTGTTTTTGCTCACCC
AGAAACGCTGGTGAAAGTAAAAGATGCTGAAGATCAGTTGGGTGCACGAGTGGGTTACATCGAACTGGAT
CTCAACAGCGGTAAGATCCTTGAGAGTTTTCGCCCCGAAGAACGTTTTCCAATGATGAGCACTTTTAAAG
TTCTGCTATGTGGCGCGGTATTATCCCGTGTTGACGCCGGGCAAGAGCAACTCGGTCGCCGCATACACTA
TTCTCAGAATGACTTGGTTGAGTACTCACCAGTCACAGAAAAGCATCTTACGGATGGCATGACAGTAAGA
GAATTATGCAGTGCTGCCATAACCATGAGTGATAACACTGCGGCCAACTTACTTCTGACAACGATCGGAG
GACCGAAGGAGCTAACCGCTTTTTTGCACAACATGGGGGATCATGTAACTCGCCTTGATCGTTGGGAACC
GGAGCTGAATGAAGCCATACCAAACGACGAGCGTGACACCACGATGCCTGCAGCAATGGCAACAACGTTG
CGCAAACTATTAACTGGCGAACTACTTACTCTAGCTTCCCGGCAACAATTAATAGACTGGATGGAGGCGG
ATAAAGTTGCAGGACCACTTCTGCGCTCGGCCCTTCCGGCTGGCTGGTTTATTGCTGATAAATCTGGAGC
CGGTGAGCGTGGGTCTCGCGGTATCATTGCAGCACTGGGGCCAGATGGTAAGCCCTCCCGTATCGTAGTT
ATCTACACGACGGGGAGTCAGGCAACTATGGATGAACGAAATAGACAGATCGCTGAGATAGGTGCCTCAC
TGATTAAGCATTGGTAACTGTCAGACCAAGTTTACTCATATATACTTTAGATTGATTTAAAACTTCATTT
TTAATTTCTCTAGCGCGTTGACATTGATTATTGACTAGTTATTAATAGTAATCAATTACGGGGTCATTAG
TTCATAGCCCATATATGGAGTTCCGCGTTACATAACTTACGGTAAATGGCCCGCCTGGCTGACCGCCCAA
CGACCCCCGCCCATTGACGTCAATAATGACGTATGTTCCCATAGTAACGCCAATAGGGACTTTCCATTGA
CGTCAATGGGTGGACTATTTACGGTAAACTGCCCACTTGGCAGTACATCAAGTGTATCATATGCCAAGTA
CGCCCCCTATTGACGTCAATGACGGTAAATGGCCCGCCTGGCATTATGCCCAGTACATGACCTTATGGGA
CTTTCCTACTTGGCAGTACATCTACGTATTAGTCATCGCTATTACCATGGTGATGCGGTTTTGGCAGTAC
ATCAATGGGCGTGGATAGCGGTTTGACTCACGGGGATTTCCAAGTCTCCACCCCATTGACGTCAATGGGA
GTTTGTTTTGGCACCAAAATCAACGGGACTTTCCAAAATGTCGTAACAACTCCGCCCCATTGACGCAAAT
GGGCGGTAGGCGTGTACGGTGGGAGGTCTATATAAGCAGAGCTCTCTGGCTAACTAGAGAACCCACTGCT
TACTGGCTTATCGAAATTAATACGACTCACTATAGGGAGACCCAAGCTTGGTCGACCAATTCCGCAGCAG
CAGCTCCCGCGGCTCCTGCTCTGCTCCGCCTCGGCCCCGGAGCGAGGGGCGGAGAGCCGCGCGCTTGCCT
TAGTCCGAGCCGCCACCCTCCCCGCGTTCCCCGCTTTCCCGGCCCGCCCGAGGCCGCCCGCCCCGTCCCC
GCCGCCCCGCAGCCCGGCCGCGCCCCGCCGCCGCCATGGGCTGCCTCGGCAACAGTAAGACCGAGGACCA
GCGCAACGAGGAGAAGGCGCAGCGCGAGGCCAACAAAAAGATCGAGAAGCAGCTGCAGAAGGACAAGCAG
GTCTACCGGGCCACGCACCGCCTGCTGCTGCTGGGTGCTGGAGAGTCTGGCAAAAGCACCATTGTGAAGC
AGATGAGGATTCTACATGTTAATGGGTTTAACGGAGAGGGATCCGGTGGGGGCGGGAGCATGGTGAGCAA
GGGCGAGGAGCTGTTCACCGGGGTGGTGCCCATCCTGGTCGAGCTGGACGGCGACGTAAACGGCCACAAG
TTCAGCGTGTCCGGCGAGGGCGAGGGCGATGCCACCTACGGCAAGCTGACCCTGAAGTTCATCTGCACCA
CCGGCAAGCTGCCCGTGCCCTGGCCCACCCTCGTGACCACCTTCGGCTACGGCCTGATGTGCTTCGCCCG
CTACCCCGACCACATGAAGCAGCACGACTTCTTCAAGTCCGCCATGCCCGAAGGCTACGTCCAGGAGCGC
ACCATCTTCTTCAAGGACGACGGCAACTACAAGACCCGCGCCGAGGTGAAGTTCGAGGGCGACACCCTGG
TGAACCGCATTGAGCTGAAGGGCATCGACTTCAAGGAGGACGGCAACATCCTGGGGCACAAGCTGGAGTA
CAACTACAACAGCCACAACGTCTATATCATGGCCGACAAGCAGAAGAACGGCATCAAGGTGAACTTCAAG
ATCCGCCACAACATCGAGGACGGCAGCGTGCAGCTCGCCGACCACTACCAGCAGAACACCCCCATCGGCG
ACGGCCCCGTGCTGCTGCCCGACAACCACTACCTGAGCTACCAGTCCGCCCTGAGCAAAGACCCCAACGA
GAAGCGCGATCACATGGTCCTGCTGGAGTTCGTGACCGCCGCCGGGATCACTCTCGGCATGGACGAGCTG
TACAAGTCCGGAGGTGGAGGATCCGATGGTGAGAAGGCCACCAAAGTGCAGGACATCAAAAACAACCTGA
AGGAGGCCATTGAAACCATTGTGGCCGCCATGAGCAACCTGGTGCCCCCCGTGGAGCTGGCCAACCCTGA
GAACCAGTTCAGAGTGGACTACATTCTGAGCGTGATGAACGTGCCAAACTTTGACTTCCCACCTGAATTC
TATGAGCATGCCAAGGCTCTGTGGGAGGATGAGGGAGTTCGTGCCTGCTACGAGCGCTCCAACGAGTACC
AGCTGATCGACTGTGCCCAGTACTTCCTGGACAAGATTGATGTGATCAAGCAGGCCGAGTACATGCCGAC
TGAGCAGGACCTGCTTCGCTGCCGCGTCCTGACCTCTGGAATCTTTGAGACCAAGTTCCAGGTGGACAAA
GTCAACTTCCACATGTTCGATGTGGGCGGCCAGCGCGATGAACGCCGCAAGTGGATTCAGTGCTTCAATG
ATGTGACTGCCATCATCTTCGTGGTGGCCAGCAGCAGCTACAACATGGTCATCCGGGAGGACAACCAGAC
CAACCGTCTGCAGGAGGCTCTGAACCTCTTCAAGAGCATCTGGAACAACAGATGGCTGCGTACCATCTCT
GTGATCCTCTTCCTCAACAAGCAAGATCTGCTTGCTGAGAAGGTCCTCGCTGGGAAATCGAAGATTGAGG
ACTACTTTCCAGAGTTCGCTCGCTACACCACTCCTGAGGATGCGACTCCCGAGCCCGGAGAGGACCCACG
CGTGACCCGGGCCAAGTACTTCATCCGGGATGAGTTTCTGAGAATCAGCACTGCTAGTGGAGATGGACGT
CACTACTGCTACCCTCACTTTACCTGCGCCGTGGACACTGAGAACATCCGCCGTGTCTTCAACGACTGCC
GTGACATCATCCAGCGCATGCATCTTCGCCAATACGAGCTGCTCTAAGAAGGGAACGCCCAAATTTAATT
CAGCCTTAAGCACAATTAATTAAGAGTGAAACGCAATCGTACAAGCAGTTGATCACCCACCATAGGGCAT
GATCAACACCGCAACCTTTCCCTTTTCTCCCCAGTGATTCTGAAAACCCCCTCTTCCCTTCAGCTTGCTT
AGATGTTCCAAATTTAGTAAGCTCCAAGCTTGGCCAAGCTTGGTACCGAGCTCGGATCGATCCACTAGTA
ACGGCCGCCAGTGTGCTGGAATTCTGCAGATATCCATCACACTGGCGGCCGCTCGAGCATGCATCTAGAG
GGCCCTATTCTATAGTGTCACCTAAATGCTAGAGGATCTTTGTGAAGGAACCTTACTTCTGTGGTGTGAC
ATAATTGGACAAACTACCTACAGAGATTTAAAGCTCTAAGGTAAATATAAAATTTTTAAGTGTATAATGT
GTTAAACTACTGATTCTAATTGTTTGTGTATTTTAGATTCCAACCTATGGAACTGATGAATGGGAGCAGT
GGTGGAATGCCTTTAATGAGGAAAACCTGTTTTGCTCAGAAGAAATGCCATCTAGTGATGATGAGGCTAC
TGCTGACTCTCAACATTCTACTCCTCCAAAAAAGAAGAGAAAGGTAGAAGACCCCAAGGACTTTCCTTCA
GAATTGCTAAGTTTTTTGAGTCATGCTGTGTTTAGTAATAGAACTCTTGCTTGCTTTGCTATTTACACCA
CAAAGGAAAAAGCTGCACTGCTATACAAGAAAATTATGGAAAAATATTTGATGTATAGTGCCTTGACTAG
AGATCATAATCAGCCATACCACATTTGTAGAGGTTTTACTTGCTTTAAAAAACCTCCCACACCTCCCCCT
GAACCTGAAACATAAAATGAATGCAATTGTTGTTGTTAACTTGTTTATTGCAGCTTATAATGGTTACAAA
TAAAGCAATAGCATCACAAATTTCACAAATAAAGCATTTTTTTCACTGCATTCTAGTTGTGGTTTGTCCA
AACTCATCAATGTATCTTATCATGTCTGGATCATCCCGCCATGGTATCAACGCCATATTTCTATTTACAG
TAGGGACCTCTTCGTTGTGTAGGTACCGCTGTATTCCTAGGGAAATAGTAGAGGCACCTTGAACTGTCTG
CATCAGCCATATAGCCCCCGCTGTTCGACTTACAAACACAGGCACAGTACTGACAAACCCATACACCTCC
TCTGAAATACCCATAGTTGCTAGGGCTGTCTCCGAACTCATTACACCCTCCAAAGTCAGAGCTGTAATTT
CGCCATCAAGGGCAGCGAGGGCTTCTCCAGATAAAATAGCTTCTGCCGAGAGTCCCGTAAGGGTAGACAC
TTCAGCTAATCCCTCGATGAGGTCTACTAGAATAGTCAGTGCGGCTCCCATTTTGAAAATTCACTTACTT
GATCAGCTTCAGAAGATGGCGGAGGGCCTCCAACACAGTAATTTTCCTCCCGACTCTTAAAATAGAAAAT
GTCAAGTCAGTTAAGCAGGAAGTGGACTAACTGACGCAGCTGGCCGTGCGACATCCTCTTTTAATTAGTT
GCTAGGCAACGCCCTCCAGAGGGCGTGTGGTTTTGCAAGAGGAAGCAAAAGCCTCTCCACCCAGGCCTAG
AATGTTTCCACCCAATCATTACTATGACAACAGCTGTTTTTTTTAGTATTAAGCAGAGGCCGGGGACCCC
TGGGCCCGCTTACTCTGGAGAAAAAGAAGAGAGGCATTGTAGAGGCTTCCAGAGGCAACTTGTCAAAACA
GGACTGCTTCTATTTCTGTCACACTGTCTGGCCCTGTCACAAGGTCCAGCACCTCCATACCCCCTTTAAT
AAGCAGTTTGGGAACGGGTGCGGGTCTTACTCCGCCCATCCCGCCCCTAACTCCGCCCAGTTCCGCCCAT
TCTCCGCCCCATGGCTGACTAATTTTTTTTATTTATGCAGAGGCCGAGGCCGCCTCGGCCTCTGAGCTAT
TCCAGAAGTAGTGAGGAGGCTTTTTTGGAGGCCTAGGCTTTTGCAAAAAGCTAATTC
