>Addgene plasmid #55781 | G protein alpha-s-YFP | addgene partial sequence | sequence record 119277 | CMV-F 5'-CGCAAATGGGCGGTAGGCGTG-3'
CTCTCTGGCTAACTAGAGAACCCACTGCTTACTGGCTTATCGAAATTAATACGACTCACTATAGGGAGAC
CCAAGCTTGGTCGACCAATTCCGCAGCAGCAGCTCCCGCGGCTCCTGCTCTGCTCCGCCTCGGCCCCGGA
GCGAGGGGCGGAGAGCCGCGCGCTTGCCTTAGTCCGAGCCGCCACCCTCCCCGCGTTCCCCGCTTTCCCG
GCCCGCCCGAGGCCGCCCGCCCCGTCCCCGCCGCCCCGCAGCCCGGCCGCGCCCCGCCGCCGCCATGGGC
TGCCTCGGCAACAGTAAGACCGAGGACCAGCGCAACGAGGAGAAGGCGCAGCGCGAGGCCAACAAAAAGA
TCGAGAAGCAGCTGCAGAAGGACAAGCAGGTCTACCGGGCCACGCACCGCCTGCTGCTGCTGGGTGCTGG
AGAGTCTGGCAAAAGCACCATTGTGAAGCAGATGAGGATTCTACATGTTAATGGGTTTAACGGAGAGGGA
TCCGGTGGGGGCGGGAGCATGGTGAGCAAGGGCGAGGAGCTGTTCACCGGGGTGGTGCCCATCCTGGTCG
AGCTGGACGGCGACGTAAACGGCCACAAGTTCAGCGTGTCCGGCGAGGGCGAGGGCGATGCCACCTACGG
CAAGCTGACCCTGAAGTTCATCTGCACCACCGGCAAGCTGCCCGTGCCCTGGC
