>Addgene plasmid #55781 | G protein alpha-s-YFP | addgene partial sequence | sequence record 119278 | SP6 5'-ATTTAGGTGACACTATAG-3'
GCTCGAGCGGCCGCCAGTGTGATGGATATCTGCAGAATTCCAGCACACTGGCGGCCGTTACTAGTGGATC
GATCCGAGCTCGGTACCAAGCTTGGCCAAGCTTGGAGCTTACTAAATTTGGAACATCTAAGCAAGCTGAA
GGGAAGAGGGGGTTTTCAGAATCACTGGGGAGAAAAGGGAAAGGTTGCGGTGTTGATCATGCCCTATGGT
GGGTGATCAACTGCTTGTACGATTGCGTTTCACTCTTAATTAATTGTGCTTAAGGCTGAATTAAATTTGG
GCGTTCCCTTCTTAGAGCAGCTCGTATTGGCGAAGATGCATGCGCTGGATGATGTCACGGCAGTCGTTGA
AGACACGGCGGATGTTCTCAGTGTCCACGGCGCAGGTAAAGTGAGGGTAGCAGTAGTGACGTCCATCTCC
ACTAGCAGTGCTGATTCTCAGAAACTCATCCCGGATGAAGTACTTGGCCCGGGTCACGCGTGGGTCCTCT
CCGGGCTCGGGAGTCGCATCCTCAGGAGTGGTGTAGCGAGCGAACTCTGGAAAGTAGTCCTCAATCTTCG
ATTTCCCAGCGAGGACCTTCTCAGCAAGCAGATCTTGCTTGTTGAGGAAGAGGATCACAGAGATGGTACG
CAGCCATCTGTTGTTCCAGATGCTCTTGAAGAGGTTCAGAGCCTCCTGCAGACGGTTGGTCTGGTTGTCC
TCCCGGATGACCATGTTGTAGCTGCTGCTGGCCACCACGAAGAT
